>Addgene plasmid #161072 | pDONR221-MPC1_STOP | depositor full sequence | sequence record 312078 | Full Sequence
CTTTCCTGCGTTATCCCCTGATTCTGTGGATAACCGTATTACCGCCTTTGAGTGAGCTGATACCGCTCGC
CGCAGCCGAACGACCGAGCGCAGCGAGTCAGTGAGCGAGGAAGCGGAAGAGCGCCCAATACGCAAACCGC
CTCTCCCCGCGCGTTGGCCGATTCATTAATGCAGCTGGCACGACAGGTTTCCCGACTGGAAAGCGGGCAG
TGAGCGCAACGCAATTAATACGCGTACCGCTAGCCAGGAAGAGTTTGTAGAAACGCAAAAAGGCCATCCG
TCAGGATGGCCTTCTGCTTAGTTTGATGCCTGGCAGTTTATGGCGGGCGTCCTGCCCGCCACCCTCCGGG
CCGTTGCTTCACAACGTTCAAATCCGCTCCCGGCGGATTTGTCCTACTCAGGAGAGCGTTCACCGACAAA
CAACAGATAAAACGAAAGGCCCAGTCTTCCGACTGAGCCTTTCGTTTTATTTGATGCCTGGCAGTTCCCT
ACTCTCGCGTTAACGCTAGCATGGATGTTTTCCCAGTCACGACGTTGTAAAACGACGGCCAGTCTTAAGC
TCGGGCCCCAAATAATGATTTTATTTTGACTGATAGTGACCTGTTCGTTGCAACACATTGATGAGCAATG
CTTTTTTATAATGCCAACTTTGTACAAAAAAGCAGGCTCCACCATGGCAGGCGCCCTGGTGCGGAAGGCA
GCAGACTACGTGCGGTCTAAGGACTTCAGAGATTATCTGATGAGCACCCACTTTTGGGGACCAGTGGCAA
ACTGGGGACTGCCTATCGCCGCCATCAATGATATGAAGAAGAGCCCAGAGATCATCTCCGGCCGGATGAC
CTTCGCCCTGTGCTGTTACTCCCTGACATTCATGAGGTTTGCCTATAAGGTGCAGCCCCGCAACTGGCTG
CTGTTTGCCTGCCACGCCACAAATGAGGTGGCACAGCTGATCCAGGGAGGCAGGCTGATCAAGCACGAGA
TGACCAAGACAGCCTCTGCCTAAGACCCAGCTTTCTTGTACAAAGTTGGCATTATAAGAAAGCATTGCTT
ATCAATTTGTTGCAACGAACAGGTCACTATCAGTCAAAATAAAATCATTATTTGCCATCCAGCTGATATC
CCCTATAGTGAGTCGTATTACATGGTCATAGCTGTTTCCTGGCAGCTCTGGCCCGTGTCTCAAAATCTCT
GATGTTACATTGCACAAGATAAAATAATATCATCATGAACAATAAAACTGTCTGCTTACATAAACAGTAA
TACAAGGGGTGTTATGAGCCATATTCAACGGGAAACGTCGAGGCCGCGATTAAATTCCAACATGGATGCT
GATTTATATGGGTATAAATGGGCTCGCGATAATGTCGGGCAATCAGGTGCGACAATCTATCGCTTGTATG
GGAAGCCCGATGCGCCAGAGTTGTTTCTGAAACATGGCAAAGGTAGCGTTGCCAATGATGTTACAGATGA
GATGGTCAGACTAAACTGGCTGACGGAATTTATGCCTCTTCCGACCATCAAGCATTTTATCCGTACTCCT
GATGATGCATGGTTACTCACCACTGCGATCCCCGGAAAAACAGCATTCCAGGTATTAGAAGAATATCCTG
ATTCAGGTGAAAATATTGTTGATGCGCTGGCAGTGTTCCTGCGCCGGTTGCATTCGATTCCTGTTTGTAA
TTGTCCTTTTAACAGCGATCGCGTATTTCGTCTCGCTCAGGCGCAATCACGAATGAATAACGGTTTGGTT
GATGCGAGTGATTTTGATGACGAGCGTAATGGCTGGCCTGTTGAACAAGTCTGGAAAGAAATGCATAAAC
TTTTGCCATTCTCACCGGATTCAGTCGTCACTCATGGTGATTTCTCACTTGATAACCTTATTTTTGACGA
GGGGAAATTAATAGGTTGTATTGATGTTGGACGAGTCGGAATCGCAGACCGATACCAGGATCTTGCCATC
CTATGGAACTGCCTCGGTGAGTTTTCTCCTTCATTACAGAAACGGCTTTTTCAAAAATATGGTATTGATA
ATCCTGATATGAATAAATTGCAGTTTCATTTGATGCTCGATGAGTTTTTCTAATCAGAATTGGTTAATTG
GTTGTAACACTGGCAGAGCATTACGCTGACTTGACGGGACGGCGCAAGCTCATGACCAAAATCCCTTAAC
GTGAGTTACGCGTCGTTCCACTGAGCGTCAGACCCCGTAGAAAAGATCAAAGGATCTTCTTGAGATCCTT
TTTTTCTGCGCGTAATCTGCTGCTTGCAAACAAAAAAACCACCGCTACCAGCGGTGGTTTGTTTGCCGGA
TCAAGAGCTACCAACTCTTTTTCCGAAGGTAACTGGCTTCAGCAGAGCGCAGATACCAAATACTGTTCTT
CTAGTGTAGCCGTAGTTAGGCCACCACTTCAAGAACTCTGTAGCACCGCCTACATACCTCGCTCTGCTAA
TCCTGTTACCAGTGGCTGCTGCCAGTGGCGATAAGTCGTGTCTTACCGGGTTGGACTCAAGACGATAGTT
ACCGGATAAGGCGCAGCGGTCGGGCTGAACGGGGGGTTCGTGCACACAGCCCAGCTTGGAGCGAACGACC
TACACCGAACTGAGATACCTACAGCGTGAGCTATGAGAAAGCGCCACGCTTCCCGAAGGGAGAAAGGCGG
ACAGGTATCCGGTAAGCGGCAGGGTCGGAACAGGAGAGCGCACGAGGGAGCTTCCAGGGGGAAACGCCTG
GTATCTTTATAGTCCTGTCGGGTTTCGCCACCTCTGACTTGAGCGTCGATTTTTGTGATGCTCGTCAGGG
GGGCGGAGCCTATGGAAAAACGCCAGCAACGCGGCCTTTTTACGGTTCCTGGCCTTTTGCTGGCCTTTTG
CTCACATGTT
Features (pLannotate 1.2.2; 10 found; start..end, strand, type, name):
    121..213     +  CDS            lacI (fragment): lac repressor; lacI; The lac repressor binds to the lac operator to inhibit transcription in E. coli. This inhibition can be relieved by adding lactose or isopropyl-β-D-thiogalactopyranoside (IPTG).
    268..295     -  terminator     rrnB T2 terminator: transcription terminator T2 from the E. coli rrnB gene
    427..470     +  terminator     rrnB T1 terminator: Escherichia coli rrnB; transcription terminator T1 from the E. coli rrnB gene
    517..553     -  CDS            lacZα (fragment): LacZα fragment of β-galactosidase; lacZ fragment
    569..668     +  protein_bind   attL1: mutant version of attL; recombination site for the Gateway® LR reaction LR Clonase™
    674..1000    +  CDS            MPC1: MPC1_HUMAN - Also known as BRP44L. Experimental evidence at protein level: Swiss-Prot protein existence level 1. Mediates the uptake of pyruvate into mitochondria. From Homo sapiens (Human).
   1005..1104    -  protein_bind   attL2: mutant version of attL; recombination site for the Gateway® LR reaction LR Clonase™
   1122..1140    -  promoter       T7 promoter: promoter for bacteriophage T7 RNA polymerase
   1274..2083    +  CDS            KanR: aminoglycoside phosphotransferase; aph(3')-Ia; confers resistance to kanamycin in bacteria or G418 (Geneticin®) in eukaryotes
   2230..2818    +  rep_origin     ori: high-copy-number ColE1/pMB1/pBR322/pUC origin of replication
