[The description below was written by a language model from this plasmid's Addgene catalogue record and pLannotate feature annotations shown in this document.]
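Description:
pDONR221-MPC1_STOP is a Gateway entry clone built on the pDONR221 backbone, carrying a codon-optimized open reading frame for human MPC1 (also known as BRP44L or SLC54A1), the mitochondrial pyruvate carrier subunit that mediates pyruvate uptake into mitochondria. The complete plasmid is about 2.9 kb, with an insert of roughly 330 bp. It is propagated in E. coli from a high-copy ColE1/pUC-type origin and selected with kanamycin through an aminoglycoside phosphotransferase (KanR) gene. Although catalogued under mammalian expression, the annotated features show no eukaryotic promoter or polyadenylation signal. The plasmid is therefore a shuttle for the ORF rather than an expression construct in its own right.

The MPC1 coding sequence sits between attL1 and attL2, the recombination sites used in the Gateway LR reaction. This allows directional transfer of the ORF into any attR-containing destination vector, which then supplies the promoter, tags and selection appropriate to the chosen host. Upstream of the cassette lie the rrnB T1 and T2 transcription terminators, which insulate the insert from read-through transcription in bacteria. A T7 promoter lies downstream of attL2, oriented back towards the insert. The short lacI and lacZα fragments are backbone remnants with no functional role.

This version retains a stop codon at the end of the ORF, so it suits untagged or N-terminally tagged expression but not C-terminal fusions. A companion clone without the stop codon exists for that purpose. The plasmid belongs to a consortium collection of solute carrier (SLC) transporter clones intended to support transporter research and drug discovery.
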