Addgene plasmid #161072: pDONR221-MPC1_STOP
Purpose: Gateway entry clone with codon-optimized ORF sequence for subcloning into custom expression vectors. Contains a STOP codon at the end of the codon-optimized ORF sequence.
Depositing lab: RESOLUTE Consortium & Giulio Superti-Furga. Depositing organization: CeMM Research Center for Molecular Medicine. Publication: The RESOLUTE consortium: unlocking SLC transporters for drug discovery. Superti-Furga G, Lackner D, Wiedmer T, Ingles-Prieto A, Barbosa B, Girardi E, Goldmann U, Gurtl B, Klavins K, Klimek C, Lindinger S, Lineiro-Retes E, Muller AC, Onstein S, Redinger G, Reil D, Sedlyarov V, Wolf G, Crawford M, Everley R, ... Steppan CM. Nat Rev Drug Discov. 2020 Jul;19(7):429-430. doi: 10.1038/d41573-020-00056-6. PubMed 32265506.
Backbone
  Vector backbone: pDONR221
  Backbone manufacturer: ThermoFisher Scientific
  Backbone size w/o insert (bp): 2550
  Vector type: Mammalian Expression
Growth in bacteria
  Bacterial resistance: Kanamycin, 50 μg/mL
  Growth temperature: 37°C
  Growth strain: NEB Stable
  Copy number: High Copy
Gene/Insert
  Gene/Insert name: MPC1 (alt name: dJ68L15.3, CGI-129, SLC54A1, BRP44L)
  Species: H. sapiens (human)
  Insert size (bp): 330
  Entrez Gene: MPC1 (a.k.a. BRP44L, CGI-129, MPYCD, dJ68L15.3)
  Cloning method: Gateway Cloning
  Sequencing primers: 5′ M13-fwd; 3′ M13-rev
Terms and licenses: Academic/Nonprofit Terms; Industry Terms
Depositor comments: This plasmid contains a STOP codon at the end of the codon-optimized ORF. For the version of this plasmid that does not contain a STOP codon, please see Addgene plasmid 131906 For more information on the full Resolute plasmid collection, please see www.addgene.org/depositor-collections/re-solute/. Please provide your feedback on this plasmid to the RESOLUTE consortium by filling out their RESOLUTE repository feedback form: https://forms.office.com/Pages/ResponsePage.aspx?id=0e05yklzmkS7rjFGQL4N7z4feCLQvEJAmVcOCM_u885UN1JJRko0Ukg4TVQwNTZLOUxPQVJWT1NHUCQlQCN0PWcu
How to cite: pDONR221-MPC1_STOP was a gift from RESOLUTE Consortium & Giulio Superti-Furga (Addgene plasmid # 161072 ; http://n2t.net/addgene:161072 ; RRID:Addgene_161072)
