>Addgene plasmid #161072 | pDONR221-MPC1_STOP | depositor partial sequence | sequence record 312079 | Codon-optimized ORF of MPC1
ATGGCAGGCGCCCTGGTGCGGAAGGCAGCAGACTACGTGCGGTCTAAGGACTTCAGAGATTATCTGATGA
GCACCCACTTTTGGGGACCAGTGGCAAACTGGGGACTGCCTATCGCCGCCATCAATGATATGAAGAAGAG
CCCAGAGATCATCTCCGGCCGGATGACCTTCGCCCTGTGCTGTTACTCCCTGACATTCATGAGGTTTGCC
TATAAGGTGCAGCCCCGCAACTGGCTGCTGTTTGCCTGCCACGCCACAAATGAGGTGGCACAGCTGATCC
AGGGAGGCAGGCTGATCAAGCACGAGATGACCAAGACAGCCTCTGCCTAA
